Addgene plasmid #67012: pMAL-c5X-ELP[AV-60]
Purpose: Expresses malE-ELP[AV-60] in E. coli
Depositing lab: Ashutosh Chilkoti. Depositing organization: Duke University. Publication: Combinatorial codon scrambling enables scalable gene synthesis and amplification of repetitive proteins. Tang NC, Chilkoti A. Nat Mater. 2016 Jan 4. doi: 10.1038/nmat4521. PubMed 26726995.
Backbone
  Vector backbone: pMAL-c5X
  Backbone manufacturer: New England Biolabs
  Backbone size w/o insert (bp): 5677
  Vector type: Bacterial Expression
Growth in bacteria
  Bacterial resistance: Ampicillin, 100 μg/mL
  Growth temperature: 30°C
  Growth strain: DH5alpha
  Copy number: Low Copy
Gene/Insert
  Gene/Insert name: malE-ELP[AV-60]
  Species: Synthetic
  Promoter: tac
  Tag / fusion protein: malE-Factor Xa (N terminal on backbone); His6 (C terminal on backbone)
  Cloning method: Gibson Cloning
  Sequencing primers: 5′ GGTCGTCAGACTGTCGATGAAGCC; 3′ TGTCCTACTCAGGAGAGCGTTCAC
Terms and licenses: Academic/Nonprofit Terms; Industry Terms: Not Available to Industry
How to cite: pMAL-c5X-ELP[AV-60] was a gift from Ashutosh Chilkoti (Addgene plasmid # 67012 ; http://n2t.net/addgene:67012 ; RRID:Addgene_67012)
