[The description below was written by a language model from this plasmid's Addgene catalogue record and pLannotate feature annotations shown in this document.]
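Description:
pMAL-c5X-ELP[AV-60] is a 6,552 bp bacterial expression plasmid built on the commercial pMAL-c5X backbone for producing a maltose-binding protein fusion to a synthetic elastin-like polypeptide (ELP) in E. coli. It replicates from a ColE1/pMB1-family origin. The generic annotation calls this origin high-copy, but the plasmid also carries the rop gene and pBR322-derived bom fragments, which fits the low copy number listed in the catalogue. Selection is by ampicillin through the bla (β-lactamase) gene under its own promoter.

Expression is driven by the tac promoter, a strong trp/lac hybrid, followed by a lac operator. A plasmid-borne lacI gene under the up-mutated lacIq promoter supplies enough repressor to keep the cassette off until it is induced with IPTG. The open reading frame begins with malE lacking its signal sequence, so the fusion stays in the cytoplasm. According to the record, MBP is followed by a Factor Xa cleavage site, the ELP[AV-60] insert and a C-terminal His6 tag. The ELP segment, protease site and His tag are not annotated individually in the feature table, but they presumably occupy the roughly 1 kb unannotated gap between the end of MBP and the rrnB T1 and T2 terminators that close the transcription unit. The insert was introduced by Gibson assembly.

The associated work concerns codon scrambling as a way to synthesise and amplify genes encoding highly repetitive proteins, and this plasmid expresses one such gene. MBP and His6 offer affinity handles for purification, and Factor Xa allows the MBP partner to be removed. The record does not spell out the exact composition denoted by "AV-60".
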