Features (pLannotate 1.2.2; 16 found; start..end, strand, type, name):
      3..80      +  promoter       lacIq promoter: lacI (mutant); In the lacIq allele, a single base change in the promoter boosts expression of the lacI gene about 10-fold.
     81..1163    +  CDS            lacI: lac repressor; lacI; The lac repressor binds to the lac operator to inhibit transcription in E. coli. This inhibition can be relieved by adding lactose or isopropyl-β-D-thiogalactopyranoside (IPTG).
   1176..1197    +  protein_bind   CAP binding site: CAP binding activates transcription in the presence of cAMP. E. coli catabolite activator protein
   1216..1233    +  promoter       tet promoter (fragment): E. coli promoter for tetracycline efflux protein gene
   1406..1434    +  promoter       tac promoter: strong E. coli promoter; hybrid between the trp and lac UV5 promoters
   1442..1458    +  protein_bind   lac operator: The lac repressor binds to the lac operator to inhibit transcription in E. coli. This inhibition can be relieved by adding lactose or isopropyl-β-D-thiogalactopyranoside (IPTG). lac repressor encoded by lacI
   1528..2628    +  CDS            MBP: maltose binding protein from E. coli; malE (mutated); This version of the gene does not encode a signal sequence, so MBP will remain in the cytosol.
   3638..3724    +  terminator     rrnB T1 terminator: Escherichia coli rrnB; transcription terminator T1 from the E. coli rrnB gene
   3816..3843    +  terminator     rrnB T2 terminator: transcription terminator T2 from the E. coli rrnB gene
   3890..3961    +  promoter       AmpR promoter: bla
   3962..4822    +  CDS            AmpR: β-lactamase; bla; confers resistance to ampicillin, carbenicillin, and related antibiotics
   4910..5498    +  rep_origin     ori: high-copy-number ColE1/pMB1/pBR322/pUC origin of replication
   5684..5736    -  misc_feature   bom (fragment): basis of mobility region from pBR322
   5747..5766    -  misc_feature   bom (fragment): basis of mobility region from pBR322
   5868..6059    -  CDS            rop: Rop protein, which maintains plasmids at low copy number; rop
   6076..6456    +  CDS            YPB1_ECOLX: Protein predicted: Swiss-Prot protein existence level 4. From Escherichia coli.
>Addgene plasmid #67012 | pMAL-c5X-ELP[AV-60] | depositor full sequence | sequence record 115453 | Full Sequence
CCGACACCATCGAATGGTGCAAAACCTTTCGCGGTATGGCATGATAGCGCCCGGAAGAGAGTCAATTCAG
GGTGGTGAATGTGAAACCAGTAACGTTATACGATGTCGCAGAGTATGCCGGTGTCTCTTATCAGACCGTT
TCCCGCGTGGTGAACCAGGCCAGCCACGTTTCTGCGAAAACGCGGGAAAAAGTGGAAGCGGCGATGGCGG
AGCTGAATTACATTCCCAACCGCGTGGCACAACAACTGGCGGGCAAACAGTCGTTGCTGATTGGCGTTGC
CACCTCCAGTCTGGCCCTGCACGCGCCGTCGCAAATTGTCGCGGCGATTAAATCTCGCGCCGATCAACTG
GGTGCCAGCGTGGTGGTGTCGATGGTAGAACGAAGCGGCGTCGAAGCCTGTAAAGCGGCGGTGCACAATC
TTCTCGCGCAACGCGTCAGTGGGCTGATCATTAACTATCCGCTGGATGACCAGGATGCCATTGCTGTGGA
AGCTGCCTGCACTAATGTTCCGGCGTTATTTCTTGATGTCTCTGACCAGACACCCATCAACAGTATTATT
TTCTCCCATGAAGACGGTACGCGACTGGGCGTGGAGCATCTGGTCGCATTGGGTCACCAGCAAATCGCGC
TGTTAGCGGGCCCATTAAGTTCTGTCTCGGCGCGTCTGCGTCTGGCTGGCTGGCATAAATATCTCACTCG
CAATCAAATTCAGCCGATAGCGGAACGGGAAGGCGACTGGAGTGCCATGTCCGGTTTTCAACAAACCATG
CAAATGCTGAATGAGGGCATCGTTCCCACTGCGATGCTGGTTGCCAACGATCAGATGGCGCTGGGCGCAA
TGCGCGCCATTACCGAGTCCGGGCTGCGCGTTGGTGCGGATATTTCGGTAGTGGGATACGACGATACCGA
AGACAGCTCATGTTATATCCCGCCGTTAACCACCATCAAACAGGATTTTCGCCTGCTGGGGCAAACCAGC
GTGGACCGCTTGCTGCAACTCTCTCAGGGCCAGGCGGTGAAGGGCAATCAGCTGTTGCCCGTCTCACTGG
TGAAAAGAAAAACCACCCTGGCGCCCAATACGCAAACCGCCTCTCCCCGCGCGTTGGCCGATTCATTAAT
GCAGCTGGCACGACAGGTTTCCCGACTGGAAAGCGGGCAGTGAGCGCAACGCAATTAATGTAAGTTAGCT
CACTCATTAGGCACAATTCTCATGTTTGACAGCTTATCATCGACTGCACGGTGCACCAATGCTTCTGGCG
TCAGGCAGCCATCGGAAGCTGTGGTATGGCTGTGCAGGTCGTAAATCACTGCATAATTCGTGTCGCTCAA
GGCGCACTCCCGTTCTGGATAATGTTTTTTGCGCCGACATCATAACGGTTCTGGCAAATATTCTGAAATG
AGCTGTTGACAATTAATCATCGGCTCGTATAATGTGTGGAATTGTGAGCGGATAACAATTTCACACAGGA
AACAGCCAGTCCGTTTAGGTGTTTTCACGAGCAATTGACCAACAAGGACCATAGATTATGAAAATCGAAG
AAGGTAAACTGGTAATCTGGATTAACGGCGATAAAGGCTATAACGGTCTCGCTGAAGTCGGTAAGAAATT
CGAGAAAGATACCGGAATTAAAGTCACCGTTGAGCATCCGGATAAACTGGAAGAGAAATTCCCACAGGTT
GCGGCAACTGGCGATGGCCCTGACATTATCTTCTGGGCACACGACCGCTTTGGTGGCTACGCTCAATCTG
GCCTGTTGGCTGAAATCACCCCGGACAAAGCGTTCCAGGACAAGCTGTATCCGTTTACCTGGGATGCCGT
ACGTTACAACGGCAAGCTGATTGCTTACCCGATCGCTGTTGAAGCGTTATCGCTGATTTATAACAAAGAT
CTGCTGCCGAACCCGCCAAAAACCTGGGAAGAGATCCCGGCGCTGGATAAAGAACTGAAAGCGAAAGGTA
AGAGCGCGCTGATGTTCAACCTGCAAGAACCGTACTTCACCTGGCCGCTGATTGCTGCTGACGGGGGTTA
TGCGTTCAAGTATGAAAACGGCAAGTACGACATTAAAGACGTGGGCGTGGATAACGCTGGCGCGAAAGCG
GGTCTGACCTTCCTGGTTGACCTGATTAAAAACAAACACATGAATGCAGACACCGATTACTCCATCGCAG
AAGCTGCCTTTAATAAAGGCGAAACAGCGATGACCATCAACGGCCCGTGGGCATGGTCCAACATCGACAC
CAGCAAAGTGAATTATGGTGTAACGGTACTGCCGACCTTCAAGGGTCAACCATCCAAACCGTTCGTTGGC
GTGCTGAGCGCAGGTATTAACGCCGCCAGTCCGAACAAAGAGCTGGCAAAAGAGTTCCTCGAAAACTATC
TGCTGACTGATGAAGGTCTGGAAGCGGTTAATAAAGACAAACCGCTGGGTGCCGTAGCGCTGAAGTCTTA
CGAGGAAGAGTTGGTGAAAGATCCGCGTATTGCCGCCACTATGGAAAACGCCCAGAAAGGTGAAATCATG
CCGAACATCCCGCAGATGTCCGCTTTCTGGTATGCCGTGCGTACTGCGGTGATCAACGCCGCCAGCGGTC
GTCAGACTGTCGATGAAGCCCTGAAAGACGCGCAGACTAATTCGAGCTCGAACAACAACAACAATAACAA
TAACAACAACCTCGGGATCGAGGGAAGGTCTTCCGGTGGAGCTGGTGTGCCCGGGGTAGGGGTCCCTGGA
GCCGGGGTCCCCGGTGTGGGTGTCCCAGGAGCGGGTGTTCCCGGTGTCGGTGTACCGGGCGCCGGAGTAC
CCGGTGTAGGTGTTCCAGGCGCTGGAGTTCCCGGAGTCGGGGTTCCAGGTGCTGGGGTTCCGGGGGTGGG
AGTCCCTGGTGCGGGGGTTCCTGGTGTCGGAGTGCCAGGAGCTGGGGTACCGGGGGTAGGCGTTCCTGGA
GCGGGAGTACCGGGAGTGGGTGTACCTGGAGCAGGCGTCCCAGGCGTAGGTGTACCCGGAGCAGGGGTTC
CCGGGGTGGGCGTTCCCGGCGCAGGAGTGCCGGGTGTCGGGGTACCAGGAGCAGGAGTCCCCGGAGTGGG
GGTGCCTGGAGCTGGCGTACCAGGTGTCGGCGTACCTGGGGCGGGCGTACCCGGCGTAGGGGTGCCAGGG
GCCGGAGTTCCAGGGGTGGGGGTACCTGGTGCTGGAGTGCCTGGCGTAGGCGTACCGGGTGCTGGCGTGC
CAGGCGTGGGAGTGCCCGGAGCCGGAGTCCCAGGGGTAGGTGTGCCTGGGGCTGGTGTACCAGGGGTCGG
TGTCCCCGGGGCTGGAGTACCTGGCGTTGGCGTCCCTGGGGCAGGAGTTCCGGGAGTAGGTGTCCCGGGG
GCTGGGGTCCCGGGAGTCGGTGTGCCAGGTGCCGGTGTTCCGGGTGTGGGGGTCCCAGGTGCAGGGGTAC
CCGGGGTTGGCGTTCCAGGAGCCGGCGTTCCGGGCGTTGGTGTCCCTGGCGCGGGAGTTCCTGGGGTGGG
TGTGCCGGGAGCTGGAGTCCCGGGTGTAGGCGTGCCTGGTGCAGGAGTACCAGGCGTTGGGGTGCCCGGT
GCTGGTGTTCCTGGCGTCGGGGTGCCGGGCTCGGGACATCATCACCACCATCATTAATAATGAGCTTCAA
ATAAAACGAAAGGCTCAGTCGAAAGACTGGGCCTTTCGTTTTATCTGTTGTTTGTCGGTGAACGCTCTCC
TGAGTAGGACAAATCCGCCGGGAGCGGATTTGAACGTTGCGAAGCAACGGCCCGGAGGGTGGCGGGCAGG
ACGCCCGCCATAAACTGCCAGGCATCAAATTAAGCAGAAGGCCATCCTGACGGATGGCCTTTTTGCGTTT
CTACAAACTCTTTCGGTCCGTTGTTTATTTTTCTAAATACATTCAAATATGTATCCGCTCATGAGACAAT
AACCCTGATAAATGCTTCAATAATATTGAAAAAGGAAGAGTATGAGTATTCAACATTTCCGTGTCGCCCT
TATTCCCTTTTTTGCGGCATTTTGCCTTCCTGTTTTTGCTCACCCAGAAACGCTGGTGAAAGTAAAAGAT
GCTGAAGATCAGTTGGGTGCACGAGTGGGTTACATCGAACTGGATCTCAACAGCGGTAAGATCCTTGAGA
GTTTTCGCCCCGAAGAACGTTTCCCAATGATGAGCACTTTTAAAGTTCTGCTATGTGGCGCGGTATTATC
CCGTGTTGACGCCGGGCAAGAGCAACTCGGTCGCCGCATACACTATTCTCAGAATGACTTGGTTGAGTAC
TCACCAGTCACAGAAAAGCATCTTACGGATGGCATGACAGTAAGAGAATTATGCAGTGCTGCCATAACCA
TGAGTGATAACACTGCGGCCAACTTACTTCTGACAACGATCGGAGGACCGAAGGAGCTAACCGCTTTTTT
GCACAACATGGGGGATCATGTAACTCGCCTTGATCGTTGGGAACCGGAGCTGAATGAAGCCATACCAAAC
GACGAGCGTGACACCACGATGCCTGTAGCAATGGCAACAACGTTGCGCAAACTATTAACTGGCGAACTAC
TTACTCTAGCTTCCCGGCAACAATTAATAGACTGGATGGAGGCGGATAAAGTTGCAGGACCACTTCTGCG
CTCGGCCCTTCCGGCTGGCTGGTTTATTGCTGATAAATCTGGAGCCGGTGAGCGTGGGTCTCGCGGTATC
ATTGCAGCACTGGGGCCAGATGGTAAGCCCTCCCGTATCGTAGTTATCTACACGACGGGGAGTCAGGCAA
CTATGGATGAACGAAATAGACAGATCGCTGAGATAGGTGCCTCACTGATTAAGCATTGGTAACTGTCAGA
CCAAGTTTACTCATATATACTTTAGATTGATTTCCTTAGGACTGAGCGTCAACCCCGTAGAAAAGATCAA
AGGATCTTCTTGAGATCCTTTTTTTCTGCGCGTAATCTGCTGCTTGCAAACAAAAAAACCACCGCTACCA
GCGGTGGTTTGTTTGCCGGATCAAGAGCTACCAACTCTTTTTCCGAAGGTAACTGGCTTCAGCAGAGCGC
AGATACCAAATACTGTCCTTCTAGTGTAGCCGTAGTTAGGCCACCACTTCAAGAACTCTGTAGCACCGCC
TACATACCTCGCTCTGCTAATCCTGTTACCAGTGGCTGCTGCCAGTGGCGATAAGTCGTGTCTTACCGGG
TTGGACTCAAGACGATAGTTACCGGATAAGGCGCAGCGGTCGGGCTGAACGGGGGGTTCGTGCACACAGC
CCAGCTTGGAGCGAACGACCTACACCGAACTGAGATACCTACAGCGTGAGCTATGAGAAAGCGCCACGCT
TCCCGAAGGGAGAAAGGCGGACAGGTATCCGGTAAGCGGCAGGGTCGGAACAGGAGAGCGCACGAGGGAG
CTTCCAGGGGGAAACGCCTGGTATCTTTATAGTCCTGTCGGGTTTCGCCACCTCTGACTTGAGCGTCGAT
TTTTGTGATGCTCGTCAGGGGGGCGGAGCCTATGGAAAAACGCCAGCAACGCGGCCTTTTTACGGTTCCT
GGCCTTTTGCTGGCCTTTTGCTCACATGTTCTTTCCTGCGTTATCCCCTGATTCTGTGGATAACCGTATT
ACCGCCTTTGAGTGAGCTGATACCGCTCGCCGCAGCCGAACGACCGAGCGCAGCGAGTCAGTGAGCGAGG
AAGCGGAAGAGCGCCTGATGCGGTATTTTCTCCTTACGCATCTGTGCGGTATTTCACACCGCATATAAGG
TGCACTGTGACTGGGTCATGGCTGCGCCCCGACACCCGCCAACACCCGCTGACGCGCCCTGACGGGCTTG
TCTGCTCCCGGCATCCGCTTACAGACAAGCTGTGACCGTCTCCGGGAGCTGCATGTGTCAGAGGTTTTCA
CCGTCATCACCGAAACGCGCGAGGCAGCTGCGGTAAAGCTCATCAGCGTGGTCGTGCAGCGATTCACAGA
TGTCTGCCTGTTCATCCGCGTCCAGCTCGTTGAGTTTCTCCAGAAGCGTTAATGTCTGGCTTCTGATAAA
GCGGGCCATGTTAAGGGCGGTTTTTTCCTGTTTGGTCACTGATGCCTCCGTGTAAGGGGGATTTCTGTTC
ATGGGGGTAATGATACCGATGAAACGAGAGAGGATGCTCACGATACGGGTTACTGATGATGAACATGCCC
GGTTACTGGAACGTTGTGAGGGTAAACAACTGGCGGTATGGATGCGGCGGGACCAGAGAAAAATCACTCA
GGGTCAATGCCAGCGCTTCGTTAATACAGATGTAGGTGTTCCACAGGGTAGCCAGCAGCATCCTGCGATG
CAGATCCGGAACATAATGGTGCAGGGCGCTGACTTCCGCGTTTCCAGACTTTACGAAACACGGAAACCGA
AGACCATTCATGTTGTTGCTCAGGTCGCAGACGTTTTGCAGCAGCAGTCGCTTCACGTTCGCTCGCGTAT
CGGTGATTCATTCTGCTAACCAGTAAGGCAACCCCGCCAGCCTAGCCGGGTCCTCAACGACAGGAGCACG
ATCATGCGCACCCGTGGCCAGGACCCAACGCTGCCCGAAATT
