>Addgene plasmid #67012 | pMAL-c5X-ELP[AV-60] | addgene partial sequence | sequence record 118567 | Amp-R 5'-ATAATACCGCGCCACATAGC-3'
AAACTCTCAAGGATCTTACCGCTGTTGAGATCCAGTTCGATGTAACCCACTCGTGCACCCAACTGATCTT
CAGCATCTTTTACTTTCACCAGCGTTTCTGGGTGAGCAAAAACAGGAAGGCAAAATGCCGCAAAAAAGGG
AATAAGGGCGACACGGAAATGTTGAATACTCATACTCTTCCTTTTTCAATATTATTGAAGCATTTATCAG
GGTTATTGTCTCATGAGCGGATACATATTTGAATGTATTTAGAAAAATAAACAACGGACCGAAAGAGTTT
GTAGAAACGCAAAAAGGCCATCCGTCAGGATGGCCTTCTGCTTAATTTGATGCCTGGCAGTTTATGGCGG
GCGTCCTGCCCGCCACCCTCCGGGCCGTTGCTTCGCAACGTTCAAATCCGCTCCCGGCGGATTTGTCCTA
CTCAGGAGAGCGTTCACCGACAAACAACAGATAAAACGAAAGGCCCAGTCTTTCGACTGAGCCTTTCGTT
TTATTTGAAGCTTTCATTATTAATGATGGTGGTGATGATGTCCCGAGCCCGGCACCCCGACGCCAGGAAC
ACCAGCACCGGGCACCCCAACGCCTGGTACTCCTGCACCAGGCACGCCTACACCCGGGACTCCAGCTCCC
GGCACACCCACCCCAGGAACTCCCGCGCCAGGGACACCAACGCCCGGAACGCCGGCTCCTGGAACGCCAA
CCCCGGGTACCCCTGCACCTGGGACCCCCACACCCGGAACACCGGCACCTGGCACACCGACTCCCGGGAC
