>Addgene plasmid #67012 | pMAL-c5X-ELP[AV-60] | addgene partial sequence | sequence record 118570 | MBP-F 5'-GATGAAGCCCTGAAAGACGCGCAG-3'
ATAACAATAACAACAACCTCGGGATCGAAGGCAGGTCTTCCGGTGGAGCTGGTGTGCCCGGGGTAGGGGT
CCCTGGAGCCGGGGTCCCCGGTGTGGGTGTCCCAGGAGCGGGTGTTCCCGGTGTCGGTGTACCGGGCGCC
GGAGTACCCGGTGTAGGTGTTCCAGGCGCTGGAGTTCCCGGAGTCGGGGTTCCAGGTGCTGGGGTTCCGG
GGGTGGGAGTCCCTGGTGCGGGGGTTCCTGGTGTCGGAGTGCCAGGAGCTGGGGTACCGGGGGTAGGCGT
TCCTGGAGCGGGAGTACCGGGAGTGGGTGTACCTGGAGCAGGCGTCCCAGGCGTAGGTGTACCCGGAGCA
GGGGTTCCCGGGGTGGGCGTTCCCGGCGCAGGAGTGCCGGGTGTCGGGGTACCAGGAGCAGGAGTCCCCG
GAGTGGGGGTGCCTGGAGCTGGCGTACCAGGTGTC
